Addgene plasmid #60030: pTRE-Tight-FLAG-CYLD-WT
Purpose: WT CYLD under control of Tet promoter with N-terminal FLAG tag
Depositing lab: Stephen Elledge. Depositing organization: Brigham and Women's Hospital. Publication: The tumor suppressor CYLD regulates entry into mitosis. Stegmeier F, Sowa ME, Nalepa G, Gygi SP, Harper JW, Elledge SJ. Proc Natl Acad Sci U S A. 2007 May 22. 104(21):8869-74. 10.1073/pnas.0703268104 PubMed 17495026.
Backbone
  Vector backbone: pENTR
  Backbone manufacturer: Life Technologies
  Backbone size w/o insert (bp): 2600
  Total vector size (bp): 3000
  Vector type: Mammalian Expression
Growth in bacteria
  Bacterial resistance: Ampicillin, 100 μg/mL
  Growth temperature: 37°C
  Growth strain: Top10
  Copy number: Unknown
Gene/Insert
  Gene/Insert name: Cylindromatosis
  Species: H. sapiens (human)
  Insert size (bp): 400
  Entrez Gene: CYLD (a.k.a. BRSS, CDMT, CYLD1, CYLDI, EAC, FTDALS8, MFT, MFT1, SBS, TEM, USPL2)
  Promoter: TRE
  Tag / fusion protein: FLAG (N terminal on insert)
  Cloning method: Restriction Enzyme; 5′ cloning site BamHI (unknown if destroyed); 3′ cloning site SalI (unknown if destroyed)
  Sequencing primers: 5′ TREF
Terms and licenses: Academic/Nonprofit Terms; Industry Terms: Not Available to Industry
How to cite: pTRE-Tight-FLAG-CYLD-WT was a gift from Stephen Elledge (Addgene plasmid # 60030 ; http://n2t.net/addgene:60030 ; RRID:Addgene_60030)
