[The description below was written by a language model from this plasmid's Addgene catalogue record.]
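Description:
pTRE-Tight-FLAG-CYLD-WT is a mammalian expression plasmid for tetracycline-regulated expression of wild-type human CYLD (cylindromatosis), a tumor suppressor, carrying an N-terminal FLAG epitope tag. The coding sequence sits downstream of a TRE promoter. This is a tetracycline response element in which tet operator repeats are joined to a minimal promoter, so transcription is low on its own and is switched on only when a tetracycline-controlled transactivator (tTA or rtTA) is present in the same cells. Expression can therefore be turned on or off with tetracycline or doxycycline, depending on which transactivator system is used. The transactivator is not described as part of this plasmid and would have to be supplied separately, for example from a Tet-On or Tet-Off cell line. The insert is recorded as cloned by restriction digestion between BamHI and SalI sites, and the FLAG tag allows detection or immunoprecipitation of the protein with anti-FLAG antibodies.

The plasmid is propagated in E. coli under ampicillin selection; copy number is listed as unknown, and no mammalian selection marker is mentioned. Some catalogue fields do not fit together well. The backbone is listed as pENTR although the name points to a pTRE-Tight-type vector. The stated sizes (a 400 bp insert in a 3,000 bp plasmid) also look too small for a full-length wild-type CYLD open reading frame, so they should be treated with caution. No feature table is available to resolve these points. The associated work concerns CYLD's role in regulating entry into mitosis, which fits use of this construct for inducible, controlled expression of the tagged wild-type protein in cultured mammalian cells.
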