>Addgene plasmid #60030 | pTRE-Tight-FLAG-CYLD-WT | addgene partial sequence | sequence record 98940 | LNCX 5'-AGCTCGTTTAGTGAACCGTCAGATC-3'
CGGGGATCCATGGATTATAAAGATGACGACGATAAAATGAGTTCAGGCTTATGGAGCCAAGAAAAAGTCA
CTTCACCCTACTGGGAAGAGCGGATTTTTTACTTGCTTCTTCAAGAATGCAGCGTTACAGACAAACAAAC
ACAAAAGCTCCTTAAAGTACCGAAGGGAAGTATAGGACAGTATATTCAAGATCGTTCTGTGGGGCATTCA
AGGATTCCTTCTGCAAAAGGCAAGAAAAATCAGATTGGATTAAAAATTCTAGAGCAACCTCATGCAGTTC
TCTTTGTTGATGAAAAGGATGTTGTAGAGATAAATGAAAAGTTCACAGAGTTACTTTTGGCAATTACCAA
TTGTGAGGAGAGGTTCAGCCTGTTTAAAAACAGAAACAGACTAAGTAAAGGCCTCCAAATAGACGTGGGC
TGTCCTGTGAAAGTACAGCTGAGATCTGGGGAAGAAAAATTTCCTGGAGTTGTACGCTTCAGAGGACCCC
TGTTAGCAGAGAGGACAGTCTCCGGAATATTCTTTGGAGTTGAATTGCTGGAAGAAGGTCGTGGTCAAGG
TTTCACTGACGGGGTGTACCAAGGGAAACAGCTTTTTCAGTGTGATGAAGATTGTGGCGTGTTTGTTGCA
TTGGACAAGCTAGAACTCATAGAAGATGATGACACTGCATTGGAAAGTGATTACGCAGGTCCTGGGGACA
CAATGCAGGTCGAACTTCCTCCTTTGGAAATAAACTCCAGAGTTTCTTTGAAGGTTGGAGAAACAATAGA
ATCTGGAACAGTTATATTCTGTGATGTTTTGCCAGGAAAAGAAAGCTTAGGATATTTTG
