>Addgene plasmid #60030 | pTRE-Tight-FLAG-CYLD-WT | addgene partial sequence | sequence record 98943 | SV40pA-R 5'-GAAATTTGTGATGCTATTGC-3'
CAATAAACAAGTTAACAACAACAATTGCATTCATTTTATGTTTCAGGTTCAGGGGGAGGTGTGGGAGGTT
TTTTAAAGCAAGTAAAACCTCTACAAATGTGGTATGGCTGATTATGATCCTCTAGAGATATCGTCGACTT
ATTTGTACAAACTCATTGTTGGACTCTGGTACATGCACATATATGCATCACAAAGCAGTCTTCGTGCACA
GCCTTGGATTCTCCTGGAGTCCAAGGAATGCAGGTCTTCCAGAGACATCTTCAAGTACTCTCCTACTTCT
GGGCATGGGGTGACTTGAGGAATGTTGAAGCCATTCTGACCACCATCCCGATCGGCCATGCTGTCAAAGA
AGAGCCAGGCAGAATCGTCCTTCCCATACTTCACAAAAGCAACATAGTGGCTTGTTTCTATGCAGAGAAC
AGCAAATAACTCCATATTCTGGCAAGGGATGCAGCCGTGTCTCCAGTCCCAGTCGGGTAAGTCTTTGGGA
AGTGACACTGGGTTATATTTATGATTCAGCCTCTTCGGATGAAGGTGGACTTGAGTGTTGCAGGTTTTAC
AAAACTGCTTGATTTTTCCAGCTGAGATGTCCGGATCGTCGTAGCATTCTCTACACTCATACATTGCAAG
CCCTCCACATATCCGGCACTGTCTGGGAGTGTCTTCAAGTAAATCTGTTATATTTAATTCCAGAGAAGGA
AAAATTTTTTTAAATAGTTTAAAGTCTTTTCCAAATCGAGGCATCTGAATAATCAGACATGATGGTGCCT
CTGCAAATTTCAGGTTACTGTTGATAAAAGACCATTCTAACAACTGCTGAATTGTGGGAACGCCAACTTT
CTCATTTTTTTCCATAAAAATTTGATAGAAGTAACAATCTTGTACCTTTTGACCTGCTGATCTTATTTTT
AGCAAAGGTTCTACCCTTAA
