>Addgene plasmid #60030 | pTRE-Tight-FLAG-CYLD-WT | addgene partial sequence | sequence record 100326 | hCYLD-Rev 5'-ATACATTGCAAGCCCTCCAC-3'
GTAAATCTGTTATATTTAATTCCAGAGAAGGAAAAATTTTTTTAAATAGTTTAAAGTCTTTTCCAAATCG
AGGCATCTGAATAATCAGACATGATGGTGCCTCTGCAAATTTCAGGTTACTGTTGATAAAAGACCATTCT
AACAACTGCTGAATTGTGGGAACGCCAACTTTCTCATTTTTTTCCATAAAAATTTGATAGAAGTAACAAT
CTTGTACCTTTTGACCTGCTGATCTTATTTTTAGCAAAGGTTCTACCCTTAAAATATGATGAAACAGAAT
ATTCAAGAATTCCTCAGGATCTTTTTCTTCAGAGGTAAATCCTGATGCAGCCTCCACCTTTTCAAGTATT
TTCCTCAGTTTCATAATTTTTGTGGCACACACATATCCATATATTCTCAGAGGATTAACAATTTCTGTCC
TCAGTAGCTCTTGGGTTTCACTATAATATTCTACATCGTTCTTTTCTTTGGGTCTAAGTAACACAGTGTC
CAGAACAGAACTAAAAGCAAATAAGCAGAATAAGGTTGAGTCTAAGTAACAAGAATTGTAATGACCCTGG
ATGCCTTTCTTCTTCCCAATCATTATCTCCAAGCCTTCTTTTTCCATTTTTGGTGGAGTATTTTCTTCTA
CTACTTCACTTAAGTAGCCTCCAAATGCTAAAGAGTTACAGCGCTCAATCTGATTGGAAACCGGCTGCAA
TGATGCAAACCTAGAGTCAGGCCTGCAGCTCTTCAGTTTCACAAACAGCGCCTTCTTCAGGGCACAGGTG
AAATACCGAGTGCCTCTGAAGGTTCCATCCGTACAGCCTGCACACTCATCTTCCAGTTCCAGTCCAGCGA
GCACTTCATTCAGTCCTGGTGGCTGACCGATCCAACGGATTACCCCATAGAAAGGAGGGTTCTCCTTAAC
TTCAGCCAATGAGCCCACTTCTAGACCATGTGAGTTCCCAGGAGGCATGGCC
